Addgene plasmid #168222: pMEH380 VSV-G HA
Purpose: Mammalian expression of vesicular stomatitis virus glycoprotein fused to a C-terminal HA tag
Depositing lab: Joshua Leonard. Depositing organization: Northwestern University. Publication: A platform for actively loading cargo RNA to elucidate limiting steps in EV-mediated delivery. Hung ME, Leonard JN. J Extracell Vesicles. 2016 May 13;5:31027. doi: 10.3402/jev.v5.31027. eCollection 2016. PubMed 27189348.
Backbone
  Vector backbone: pcDNA 3.1+ Hygro
  Backbone manufacturer: Clontech
  Backbone size w/o insert (bp): 6097
  Total vector size (bp): 7681
  Modifications to backbone: Contains beta-globin intron upstream of insert
  Vector type: Mammalian Expression
  Selectable markers: Hygromycin
Growth in bacteria
  Bacterial resistance: Ampicillin, 100 μg/mL
  Growth temperature: 37°C
  Growth strain: DH5alpha
  Copy number: High Copy
Gene/Insert
  Gene/Insert name: VSV-G
  Species: Vesicular Stomatitis Virus
  Insert size (bp): 1584
  Promoter: CMV
  Tag / fusion protein: HA (C terminal on insert)
  Cloning method: Restriction Enzyme; 5′ cloning site N/A (unknown if destroyed); 3′ cloning site NotI (not destroyed)
  Sequencing primers: 5′ CMVF CGCAAATGGGCGGTAGGCGTG; 3′ BGHR TAGAAGGCACAGTCGAGG
Resource information
  A portion of this plasmid was derived from a plasmid made by: VSV-G DNA purchased from Clontech
Terms and licenses: Academic/Nonprofit Terms; Industry Terms: Not Available to Industry
How to cite: pMEH380 VSV-G HA was a gift from Joshua Leonard (Addgene plasmid # 168222 ; http://n2t.net/addgene:168222 ; RRID:Addgene_168222)
