[The description below was written by a language model from this plasmid's Addgene catalogue record and pLannotate feature annotations shown in this document.]
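Description:
pMEH380 VSV-G HA is a mammalian expression plasmid of roughly 7.7 kb built on a pcDNA 3.1+ Hygro backbone, designed to produce the vesicular stomatitis virus glycoprotein (VSV-G, annotated as Indiana strain) carrying a C-terminal HA epitope tag. In bacteria it is maintained as a high-copy plasmid through a ColE1/pUC-type origin and selected with ampicillin via the β-lactamase gene. An f1 origin is also present. For mammalian cells, an SV40 early promoter drives a hygromycin phosphotransferase gene terminated by an SV40 polyadenylation signal, so stably transfected cells can be selected with hygromycin.

The expression cassette begins with the human cytomegalovirus immediate early enhancer and promoter, followed by a T7 promoter typical of this backbone family. A truncated human β-globin intron, with a short stretch of flanking β-globin exon sequence, has been added upstream of the insert. Such introns are commonly included so that splicing of the transcript improves mRNA export and expression. The VSV-G coding sequence follows, then a short HA match (annotated as a fragment of a 3xHA element, consistent with a single HA tag), and the bovine growth hormone polyadenylation signal ends the transcript. Several small annotated fragments, including bits of an HIV-1 LTR, ble, lacI and bom, appear to be backbone remnants or partial matches rather than functional parts.

VSV-G is a broadly tropic viral fusion protein. The associated work concerns loading cargo RNA into extracellular vesicles and identifying limiting steps in vesicle-mediated delivery. The HA tag allows detection of the glycoprotein, although the record does not spell out its exact experimental role.
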