Features (pLannotate 1.2.2; 23 found; start..end, strand, type, name):
     95..474     +  enhancer       CMV enhancer: human cytomegalovirus immediate early enhancer
    475..678     +  promoter       CMV promoter: human cytomegalovirus (CMV) immediate early promoter
    674..707     +  LTR            5' LTR (truncated) (fragment): truncated 5' long terminal repeat (LTR) from HIV-1
    723..741     +  promoter       T7 promoter: promoter for bacteriophage T7 RNA polymerase
    792..1267    +  intron         β-globin intron: internally truncated intron from human β-globin
   1271..1321    +  CDS            HBB (fragment): HBB_COLGU - Experimental evidence at transcript level: Swiss-Prot protein existence level 2. Involved in oxygen transport from the lung to the various peripheral tissues. From Colobus guereza (Mantled guereza) (Eastern black-and-white colobus monkey).
   1329..2861    +  CDS            VSV-G (sequence partly withheld): vesicular stomatitis virus G glycoprotein Indiana strain
   2883..2911    +  CDS            3xHA (fragment): three tandem HA epitope tags
   2963..3187    +  polyA_signal   bGH poly(A) signal: bovine growth hormone polyadenylation signal
   3191..3212    +  promoter       SV40 promoter (fragment): SV40 enhancer and early promoter
   3233..3661    +  rep_origin     f1 ori (sequence partly withheld): f1 bacteriophage origin of replication; arrow indicates direction of (+) strand synthesis
   3675..4004    +  promoter       SV40 promoter: SV40 enhancer and early promoter
   4053..5078    +  CDS            HygR: aminoglycoside phosphotransferase from E. coli; aph(4)-Ia; confers resistance to hygromycin
   5088..5213    +  CDS            ble (fragment): BLE_KLEPN - Experimental evidence at protein level: Swiss-Prot protein existence level 1. Binding protein with a strong affinity to the bleomycin family of antibiotics. Binds to CL990; an antimitotic-antibiotic compound. From Klebsiella pneumoniae.
   5208..5329    +  polyA_signal   SV40 poly(A) signal: SV40 polyadenylation signal
   5402..5418    -  protein_bind   lac operator: The lac repressor binds to the lac operator to inhibit transcription in E. coli. This inhibition can be relieved by adding lactose or isopropyl-β-D-thiogalactopyranoside (IPTG). lac repressor encoded by lacI
   5426..5456    -  promoter       lac promoter: promoter for the E. coli lac operon
   5471..5492    -  protein_bind   CAP binding site: CAP binding activates transcription in the presence of cAMP. E. coli catabolite activator protein
   5505..5597    -  CDS            lacI (fragment): lac repressor; lacI; The lac repressor binds to the lac operator to inhibit transcription in E. coli. This inhibition can be relieved by adding lactose or isopropyl-β-D-thiogalactopyranoside (IPTG).
   5780..6368    -  rep_origin     ori: high-copy-number ColE1/pMB1/pBR322/pUC origin of replication
   6539..7399    -  CDS            AmpR: β-lactamase; bla; confers resistance to ampicillin, carbenicillin, and related antibiotics
   7400..7504    -  promoter       AmpR promoter: bla
   7563..7615    -  misc_feature   bom (fragment): basis of mobility region from pBR322
>Addgene plasmid #168222 | pMEH380 VSV-G HA | addgene full sequence | sequence record 350182 | Addgene NGS Result
GGCTTGACCGACAATTGCATGAAGAATCTGCTTAGGGTTAGGCGTTTTGCGCTGCTTCGCGATGTACGGG
CCAGATATACGCGTCCGCCATGTTGACATTGATTATTGACTAGTTATTAATAGTAATCAATTACGGGGTC
ATTAGTTCATAGCCCATATATGGAGTTCCGCGTTACATAACTTACGGTAAATGGCCCGCCTGGCTGACCG
CCCAACGACCCCCGCCCATTGACGTCAATAATGACGTATGTTCCCATAGTAACGCCAATAGGGACTTTCC
ATTGACGTCAATGGGTGGAGTATTTACGGTAAACTGCCCACTTGGCAGTACATCAAGTGTATCATATGCC
AAGTACGCCCCCTATTGACGTCAATGACGGTAAATGGCCCGCCTGGCATTATGCCCAGTACATGACCTTA
TGGGACTTTCCTACTTGGCAGTACATCTACGTATTAGTCATCGCTATTACCATGGTGATGCGGTTTTGGC
AGTACATCAATGGGCGTGGATAGCGGTTTGACTCACGGGGATTTCCAAGTCTCCACCCCATTGACGTCAA
TGGGAGTTTGTTTTGGCACCAAAATCAACGGGACTTTCCAAAATGTCGTAACAACTCCGCCCCATTGACG
CAAATGGGCGGTAGGCGTGTACGGTGGGAGGTCTATATAAGCAGAGCTCTCTGGCTAACTAGAGAACCCA
CTGCTTACTGGCTTATCGAAATTAATACGACTCACTATAGGGAGACCCAAGCTTACATGTGGTACCGAGC
TCGGATCCTGAGAACTTCAGGGTGAGTCTATGGGACCCTTGATGTTTTCTTTCCCCTTCTTTTCTATGGT
TAAGTTCATGTCATAGGAAGGGGAGAAGTAACAGGGTACACATATTGACCAAATCAGGGTAATTTTGCAT
TTGTAATTTTAAAAAATGCTTTCTTCTTTTAATATACTTTTTTGTTTATCTTATTTCTAATACTTTCCCT
AATCTCTTTCTTTCAGGGCAATAATGATACAATGTATCATGCCTCTTTGCACCATTCTAAAGAATAACAG
TGATAATTTCTGGGTTAAGGCAATAGCAATATTTCTGCATATAAATATTTCTGCATATAAATTGTAACTG
ATGTAAGAGGTTTCATATTGCTAATAGCAGCTACAATCCAGCTACCATTCTGCTTTTATTTTATGGTTGG
GATAAGGCTGGATTATTCTGAGTCCAAGCTAGGCCCTTTTGCTAATCATGTTCATACCTCTTATCTTCCT
CCCACAGCTCCTGGGCAACGTGCTGGTCTGTGTGCTGGCCCATCACTTTGGCAAAGAATTCTGACACTAT
GAAGTGCCTTTTGTACTTAGCCTTTTTATTCATTGGGGTGAATTGC
[1296 nt withheld, positions 1377-2672]
AATCCAATCGAGCTTGTAGAAGGTTGGTTCAGTAGTTGGAAAAGCTCTATTGCCTCTTTTTTCTTTATCA
TAGGGTTAATCATTGGACTATTCTTGGTTCTCCGAGTTGGTATCCATCTTTGCATTAAATTAAAGCACAC
CAAGAAAAGACAGATTTATACAGACATAGAGATGAACCGACTTGGAAAGGCTAGCAGTGGCTCTGGTAGC
TACCCATACGATGTGCCAGATTACGCTTAAGCGGCCGCTCGAGTCTAGAGGGCCCGTTTAAACCCGCTGA
TCAGCCTCGACTGTGCCTTCTAGTTGCCAGCCATCTGTTGTTTGCCCCTCCCCCGTGCCTTCCTTGACCC
TGGAAGGTGCCACTCCCACTGTCCTTTCCTAATAAAATGAGGAAATTGCATCGCATTGTCTGAGTAGGTG
TCATTCTATTCTGGGGGGTGGGGTGGGGCAGGACAGCAAGGGGGAGGATTGGGAAGACAATAGCAGGCAT
GCTGGGGATGCGGTGGGCTCTATGGCTTCTGAGGCGGAAAGAACCAGCTGGGGCTCTAGGGGGTATCCCC
[124 nt withheld, positions 3233-3356]
C
[91 nt withheld, positions 3358-3448]
A
[49 nt withheld, positions 3450-3498]
CCTTTGACGTTGGAGTCCACGTTCTTT
[37 nt withheld, positions 3526-3562]
ACCCTATCTCGGTCTATTCTTTTGATTTATAAGGGATTTTGCCGATTTCGGCCTATTGGTTAAAAAATGA
GCTGATTTAACAAAAATTTAACGCGAATTAATTCTGTGGAATGTGTGTCAGTTAGGGTGTGGAAAGTCCC
CAGGCTCCCCAGCAGGCAGAAGTATGCAAAGCATGCATCTCAATTAGTCAGCAACCAGGTGTGGAAAGTC
CCCAGGCTCCCCAGCAGGCAGAAGTATGCAAAGCATGCATCTCAATTAGTCAGCAACCATAGTCCCGCCC
CTAACTCCGCCCATCCCGCCCCTAACTCCGCCCAGTTCCGCCCATTCTCCGCCCCATGGCTGACTAATTT
TTTTTATTTATGCAGAGGCCGAGGCCGCCTCTGCCTCTGAGCTATTCCAGAAGTAGTGAGGAGGCTTTTT
TGGAGGCCTAGGCTTTTGCAAAAAGCTCCCGGGAGCTTGTATATCCATTTTCGGATCTGATCAGCACGTG
ATGAAAAAGCCTGAACTCACCGCGACGTCTGTCGAGAAGTTTCTGATCGAAAAGTTCGACAGCGTCTCCG
ACCTGATGCAGCTCTCGGAGGGCGAAGAATCTCGTGCTTTCAGCTTCGATGTAGGAGGGCGTGGATATGT
CCTGCGGGTAAATAGCTGCGCCGATGGTTTCTACAAAGATCGTTATGTTTATCGGCACTTTGCATCGGCC
GCGCTCCCGATTCCGGAAGTGCTTGACATTGGGGAATTCAGCGAGAGCCTGACCTATTGCATCTCCCGCC
GTGCACAGGGTGTCACGTTGCAAGACCTGCCTGAAACCGAACTGCCCGCTGTTCTGCAGCCGGTCGCGGA
GGCCATGGATGCGATCGCTGCGGCCGATCTTAGCCAGACGAGCGGGTTCGGCCCATTCGGACCGCAAGGA
ATCGGTCAATACACTACATGGCGTGATTTCATATGCGCGATTGCTGATCCCCATGTGTATCACTGGCAAA
CTGTGATGGACGACACCGTCAGTGCGTCCGTCGCGCAGGCTCTCGATGAGCTGATGCTTTGGGCCGAGGA
CTGCCCCGAAGTCCGGCACCTCGTGCACGCGGATTTCGGCTCCAACAATGTCCTGACGGACAATGGCCGC
ATAACAGCGGTCATTGACTGGAGCGAGGCGATGTTCGGGGATTCCCAATACGAGGTCGCCAACATCTTCT
TCTGGAGGCCGTGGTTGGCTTGTATGGAGCAGCAGACGCGCTACTTCGAGCGGAGGCATCCGGAGCTTGC
AGGATCGCCGCGGCTCCGGGCGTATATGCTCCGCATTGGTCTTGACCAACTCTATCAGAGCTTGGTTGAC
GGCAATTTCGATGATGCAGCTTGGGCGCAGGGTCGATGCGACGCAATCGTCCGATCCGGAGCCGGGACTG
TCGGGCGTACACAAATCGCCCGCAGAAGCGCGGCCGTCTGGACCGATGGCTGTGTAGAAGTACTCGCCGA
TAGTGGAAACCGACGCCCCAGCACTCGTCCGAGGGCAAAGGAATAGCACGTGCTACGAGATTTCGATTCC
ACCGCCGCCTTCTATGAAAGGTTGGGCTTCGGAATCGTTTTCCGGGACGCCGGCTGGATGATCCTCCAGC
GCGGGGATCTCATGCTGGAGTTCTTCGCCCACCCCAACTTGTTTATTGCAGCTTATAATGGTTACAAATA
AAGCAATAGCATCACAAATTTCACAAATAAAGCATTTTTTTCACTGCATTCTAGTTGTGGTTTGTCCAAA
CTCATCAATGTATCTTATCATGTCTGTATACCGTCGACCTCTAGCTAGAGCTTGGCGTAATCATGGTCAT
AGCTGTTTCCTGTGTGAAATTGTTATCCGCTCACAATTCCACACAACATACGAGCCGGAAGCATAAAGTG
TAAAGCCTGGGGTGCCTAATGAGTGAGCTAACTCACATTAATTGCGTTGCGCTCACTGCCCGCTTTCCAG
TCGGGAAACCTGTCGTGCCAGCTGCATTAATGAATCGGCCAACGCGCGGGGAGAGGCGGTTTGCGTATTG
GGCGCTCTTCCGCTTCCTCGCTCACTGACTCGCTGCGCTCGGTCGTTCGGCTGCGGCGAGCGGTATCAGC
TCACTCAAAGGCGGTAATACGGTTATCCACAGAATCAGGGGATAACGCAGGAAAGAACATGTGAGCAAAA
GGCCAGCAAAAGGCCAGGAACCGTAAAAAGGCCGCGTTGCTGGCGTTTTTCCATAGGCTCCGCCCCCCTG
ACGAGCATCACAAAAATCGACGCTCAAGTCAGAGGTGGCGAAACCCGACAGGACTATAAAGATACCAGGC
GTTTCCCCCTGGAAGCTCCCTCGTGCGCTCTCCTGTTCCGACCCTGCCGCTTACCGGATACCTGTCCGCC
TTTCTCCCTTCGGGAAGCGTGGCGCTTTCTCATAGCTCACGCTGTAGGTATCTCAGTTCGGTGTAGGTCG
TTCGCTCCAAGCTGGGCTGTGTGCACGAACCCCCCGTTCAGCCCGACCGCTGCGCCTTATCCGGTAACTA
TCGTCTTGAGTCCAACCCGGTAAGACACGACTTATCGCCACTGGCAGCAGCCACTGGTAACAGGATTAGC
AGAGCGAGGTATGTAGGCGGTGCTACAGAGTTCTTGAAGTGGTGGCCTAACTACGGCTACACTAGAAGAA
CAGTATTTGGTATCTGCGCTCTGCTGAAGCCAGTTACCTTCGGAAAAAGAGTTGGTAGCTCTTGATCCGG
CAAACAAACCACCGCTGGTAGCGGTGGTTTTTTTGTTTGCAAGCAGCAGATTACGCGCAGAAAAAAAGGA
TCTCAAGAAGATCCTTTGATCTTTTCTACGGGGTCTGACGCTCAGTGGAACGAAAACTCACGTTAAGGGA
TTTTGGTCATGAGATTATCAAAAAGGATCTTCACCTAGATCCTTTTAAATTAAAAATGAAGTTTTAAATC
AATCTAAAGTATATATGAGTAAACTTGGTCTGACAGTTACCAATGCTTAATCAGTGAGGCACCTATCTCA
GCGATCTGTCTATTTCGTTCATCCATAGTTGCCTGACTCCCCGTCGTGTAGATAACTACGATACGGGAGG
GCTTACCATCTGGCCCCAGTGCTGCAATGATACCGCGAGACCCACGCTCACCGGCTCCAGATTTATCAGC
AATAAACCAGCCAGCCGGAAGGGCCGAGCGCAGAAGTGGTCCTGCAACTTTATCCGCCTCCATCCAGTCT
ATTAATTGTTGCCGGGAAGCTAGAGTAAGTAGTTCGCCAGTTAATAGTTTGCGCAACGTTGTTGCCATTG
CTACAGGCATCGTGGTGTCACGCTCGTCGTTTGGTATGGCTTCATTCAGCTCCGGTTCCCAACGATCAAG
GCGAGTTACATGATCCCCCATGTTGTGCAAAAAAGCGGTTAGCTCCTTCGGTCCTCCGATCGTTGTCAGA
AGTAAGTTGGCCGCAGTGTTATCACTCATGGTTATGGCAGCACTGCATAATTCTCTTACTGTCATGCCAT
CCGTAAGATGCTTTTCTGTGACTGGTGAGTACTCAACCAAGTCATTCTGAGAATAGTGTATGCGGCGACC
GAGTTGCTCTTGCCCGGCGTCAATACGGGATAATACCGCGCCACATAGCAGAACTTTAAAAGTGCTCATC
ATTGGAAAACGTTCTTCGGGGCGAAAACTCTCAAGGATCTTACCGCTGTTGAGATCCAGTTCGATGTAAC
CCACTCGTGCACCCAACTGATCTTCAGCATCTTTTACTTTCACCAGCGTTTCTGGGTGAGCAAAAACAGG
AAGGCAAAATGCCGCAAAAAAGGGAATAAGGGCGACACGGAAATGTTGAATACTCATACTCTTCCTTTTT
CAATATTATTGAAGCATTTATCAGGGTTATTGTCTCATGAGCGGATACATATTTGAATGTATTTAGAAAA
ATAAACAAATAGGGGTTCCGCGCACATTTCCCCGAAAAGTGCCACCTGACGTCGACGGATCGGGAGATCT
CCCGATCCCCTATGGTGCACTCTCAGTACAATCTGCTCTGATGCCGCATAGTTAAGCCAGTATCTGCTCC
CTGCTTGTGTGTTGGAGGTCGCTGAGTAGTGCGCGAGCAAAATTTAAGCTACAACAAGGCAA
